>Addgene plasmid #120960 | C13m | addgene full sequence | sequence record 245422 | Addgene NGS Result
CATGACATTAACCTATAAAAATAGGCGTATCACGAGGCAGAATTTCAGATAAAAAAAATCCTTAGCTTTC
GCTAAGGATGATTTCTGGAATTCGCGGCCGCTTCTAGAGACTAGTGGGTCTCAAATGAGTAAAGGAGAAG
AACTTTTCACTGGAGTTGTCCCAATTCTTGTTGAATTAGATGGTGATGTTAATGGGCACAAATTTTCTGT
CAGTGGAGAGGGTGAAGGTGATGCAACATACGGAAAACTTACCCTTAAATTTATTTGCACTACTGGAAAA
CTACCTGTTCCATGGCCAACACTTGTCACTACTTTGACTTGGGGTGTTCAATGCTTTGCTAGATACCCAG
ATCATATGAAACAGCATGACTTTTTCAAGAGTGCCATGCCCGAAGGTTATGTACAGGAAAGAACTATATT
TTTCAAAGATGACGGGAACTACAAGACACGTGCTGAAGTCAAGTTTGAAGGTGATACCCTTGTTAATAGA
ATCGAGTTAAAAGGTATTGATTTTAAAGAAGATGGAAACATTCTTGGACACAAATTGGAATACAACGCTA
TTTCAGATAATGTATACATCACTGCAGACAAACAAAAGAATGGAATCAAAGCTAATTTCAAAATTAGACA
CAACATTGAAGATGGAAGCGTTCAACTAGCAGACCATTATCAACAAAATACTCCAATTGGCGATGGCCCT
GTCCTTTTACCAGACAACCATTACCTGTCCACACAATCTGCCCTTTCGAAAGATCCCAACGAAAAGAGAG
ATCACATGGTCCTTCTTGAGTTTGTAACAGCTGCTGGGATTACACTAGGCATGGATGAACTATACAAAAG
GTAGAGACCTACTAGTAGCGGCCGCTGCAGGCTTCCTCGCTCACTGACTCGCTGCGCTCGGTCGTTCGGC
TGCGGCGAGCGGTATCAGCTCACTCAAAGGCGGTAATACGGTTATCCACAGAATCAGGGGATAACGCAGG
AAAGAACATGTGAGCAAAAGGCCAGCAAAAGGCCAGGAACCGTAAAAAGGCCGCGTTGCTGGCGTTTTTC
CACAGGCTCCGCCCCCCTGACGAGCATCACAAAAATCGACGCTCAAGTCAGAGGTGGCGAAACCCGACAG
GACTATAAAGATACCAGGCGTTTCCCCCTGGAAGCTCCCTCGTGCGCTCTCCTGTTCCGACCCTGCCGCT
TACCGGATACCTGTCCGCCTTTCTCCCTTCGGGAAGCGTGGCGCTTTCTCATAGCTCACGCTGTAGGTAT
CTCAGTTCGGTGTAGGTCGTTCGCTCCAAGCTGGGCTGTGTGCACGAACCCCCCGTTCAGCCCGACCGCT
GCGCCTTATCCGGTAACTATCGTCTTGAGTCCAACCCGGTAAGACACGACTTATCGCCACTGGCAGCAGC
CACTGGTAACAGGATTAGCAGAGCGAGGTATGTAGGCGGTGCTACAGAGTTCTTGAAGTGGTGGCCTAAC
TACGGCTACACTAGAAGAACAGTATTTGGTATCTGCGCTCTGCTGAAGCCAGTTACCTTCGGAAAAAGAG
TTGGTAGCTCTTGATCCGGCAAACAAACCACCGCTGGTAGCGGTGGTTTTTTTGTTTGCAAGCAGCAGAT
TACGCGCAGAAAAAAAGGATCTCAAGAAGATCCTTTGATCTTTTCTACGGGGTCTGACGCTCAGTGGAAC
GAAAACTCACGTTAAGGGATTTTGGTCATGAGATTATCAAAAAGGATCTTCACCTAGATCCTTTTAAATT
AAAAATGAAGTTTTAAATCAATCTAAAGTATATATGAGTAAACTTGGTCTGACAGTTACCAATGCTTAAT
CAGTGAGGCACCTATCTCAGCGATCTGTCTATTTCGTTCATCCATAGTTGCCTGACTCCCCGTCGTGTAG
ATAACTACGATACGGGAGGGCTTACCATCTGGCCCCAGTGCTGCAATGATACCGCGCGACCCACGCTCAC
CGGCTCCAGATTTATCAGCAATAAACCAGCCAGCCGGAAGGGCCGAGCGCAGAAGTGGTCCTGCAACTTT
ATCCGCCTCCATCCAGTCTATTAATTGTTGCCGGGAAGCTAGAGTAAGTAGTTCGCCAGTTAATAGTTTG
CGCAACGTTGTTGCCATTGCTACAGGCATCGTGGTGTCACGCTCGTCGTTTGGTATGGCTTCATTCAGCT
CCGGTTCCCAACGATCAAGGCGAGTTACATGATCCCCCATGTTGTGCAAAAAAGCGGTTAGCTCCTTCGG
TCCTCCGATCGTTGTCAGAAGTAAGTTGGCCGCAGTGTTATCACTCATGGTTATGGCAGCACTGCATAAT
TCTCTTACTGTCATGCCATCCGTAAGATGCTTTTCTGTGACTGGTGAGTACTCAACCAAGTCATTCTGAG
AATAGTGTATGCGGCGACCGAGTTGCTCTTGCCCGGCGTCAATACGGGATAATACCGCGCCACATAGCAG
AACTTTAAAAGTGCTCATCATTGGAAAACGTTCTTCGGGGCGAAAACTCTCAAGGATCTTACCGCTGTTG
AGATCCAGTTCGATGTAACCCACTCGTGCACCCAACTGATCTTCAGCATCTTTTACTTTCACCAGCGTTT
CTGGGTGAGCAAAAACAGGAAGGCAAAATGCCGCAAAAAAGGGAATAAGGGCGACACGGAAATGTTGAAT
ACTCATACTCTTCCTTTTTCAATATTATTGAAGCATTTATCAGGGTTATTGTCTCATGAGCGGATACATA
TTTGAATGTATTTAGAAAAATAAACAAATAGGGGTTCCGCGCACATTTCCCCGAAAAGTGCCACCTGACG
TCTAAGAAACCATTATTAT
Features (pLannotate 1.2.2; 7 found; start..end, strand, type, name):
     42..85      -  terminator     bacterial terminator: putative bacterial transcription terminator
     88..109     +  misc_feature   BioBrick prefix: BioBrick prefix for parts that do not start with "ATG"
    128..838     +  CDS            Cerulean: Cerulean is a basic (constitutively fluorescent) cyan fluorescent protein published in 2004, derived from Aequorea victoria. It has low acid sensitivity.
    850..870     +  misc_feature   BioBrick suffix: universal suffix for all parts
   1047..1635    -  rep_origin     ori: high-copy-number ColE1/pMB1/pBR322/pUC origin of replication
   1806..2666    -  CDS            AmpR: β-lactamase; bla; confers resistance to ampicillin, carbenicillin, and related antibiotics
   2667..2771    -  promoter       AmpR promoter: bla
