[The description below was written by a language model from this plasmid's Addgene catalogue record and pLannotate feature annotations shown in this document.]
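Description:
C13m is a small synthetic-biology part plasmid (about 2.8 kb) that stores the coding sequence for Cerulean, a modified cyan fluorescent protein derived from Aequorea victoria GFP, as a standardized building block for MoClo Golden Gate assembly. It is built on the DVA backbone, a roughly 2.1 kb destination vector. The backbone carries a high-copy ColE1/pUC-type origin of replication and a β-lactamase gene driven by its native bla promoter, so the plasmid is propagated in E. coli under ampicillin selection.

The payload is the approximately 719 bp Cerulean insert, described as a variant of the published protein. It is designated a "CD" part, meaning it occupies the coding-sequence position in the MoClo scheme, defined by the C and D fusion overhangs that are exposed on Type IIS restriction digestion. In the sequenced record the Cerulean open reading frame is flanked by BioBrick prefix and suffix sequences, and a putative bacterial transcription terminator lies just upstream in the opposite orientation, where it probably insulates the part from read-through from the backbone. No promoter, ribosome binding site or terminator for Cerulean is annotated within the part. This fits its role as a promoterless module rather than an expression construct; the fluorescent protein is only expressed once it is joined to regulatory parts.

The typical use is one-pot hierarchical assembly, combining this coding part with promoter, RBS/UTR and terminator modules into a transcription unit. There Cerulean serves as a cyan reporter for genetic circuits, including multicolour designs alongside spectrally distinct fluorescent proteins. The record notes that the insert was placed in the backbone by Gibson cloning, and that a fully annotated file is provided as a supplemental document.
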