Addgene plasmid #120960: C13m
Purpose: MoClo golden gate assembly CD part for Cerulean (modified CFP; variant of https://www.fpbase.org/protein/cerulean/) - Please see Supplemental Documents for annotated Genbank file
Depositing lab: Richard Murray.
Backbone
  Vector backbone: DVA
  Backbone size w/o insert (bp): 2100
  Vector type: Synthetic Biology
Growth in bacteria
  Bacterial resistance: Ampicillin, 100 μg/mL
  Growth temperature: 37°C
  Growth strain: JM109
  Copy number: High Copy
Gene/Insert
  Gene/Insert name: Cerulean
  Species: Synthetic
  Insert size (bp): 719
  Cloning method: Gibson Cloning
  Sequencing primers: 5′ AAATAGGCGTATCACGAGGCA; 3′ TTACCGCCTTTGAGTGAGCTG
Terms and licenses: Academic/Nonprofit Terms; Industry Terms: Not Available to Industry
How to cite: C13m was a gift from Richard Murray (Addgene plasmid # 120960 ; http://n2t.net/addgene:120960 ; RRID:Addgene_120960)
