>Addgene plasmid #120960 | C13m | depositor partial sequence | sequence record 229974 | insert sequence
AATGAGTAAAGGAGAAGAACTTTTCACTGGAGTTGTCCCAATTCTTGTTGAATTAGATGGTGATGTTAAT
GGGCACAAATTTTCTGTCAGTGGAGAGGGTGAAGGTGATGCAACATACGGAAAACTTACCCTTAAATTTA
TTTGCACTACTGGAAAACTACCTGTTCCATGGCCAACACTTGTCACTACTTTGACTTGGGGTGTTCAATG
CTTTGCTAGATACCCAGATCATATGAAACAGCATGACTTTTTCAAGAGTGCCATGCCCGAAGGTTATGTA
CAGGAAAGAACTATATTTTTCAAAGATGACGGGAACTACAAGACACGTGCTGAAGTCAAGTTTGAAGGTG
ATACCCTTGTTAATAGAATCGAGTTAAAAGGTATTGATTTTAAAGAAGATGGAAACATTCTTGGACACAA
ATTGGAATACAACGCTATTTCAGATAATGTATACATCACTGCAGACAAACAAAAGAATGGAATCAAAGCT
AATTTCAAAATTAGACACAACATTGAAGATGGAAGCGTTCAACTAGCAGACCATTATCAACAAAATACTC
CAATTGGCGATGGCCCTGTCCTTTTACCAGACAACCATTACCTGTCCACACAATCTGCCCTTTCGAAAGA
TCCCAACGAAAAGAGAGATCACATGGTCCTTCTTGAGTTTGTAACAGCTGCTGGGATTACACTAGGCATG
GATGAACTATACAAAAGGT
